>Addgene plasmid #60521 | pSBbi-BB | depositor full sequence | sequence record 97525 | pSBbi-BB sequence 6421 bps
GGATCCCTATACAGTTGAAGTCGGAAGTTTACATACACTTAAGTTGGAGTCATTAAAACTCGTTTTTCAA
CTACTCCACAAATTTCTTGTTAACAAACAATAGTTTTGGCAAGTCAGTTAGGACATCTACTTTGTGCATG
ACACAAGTCATTTTTCCAACAATTGTTTACAGACAGATTATTTCACTTATAATTCACTGTATCACAATTC
CAGTGGGTCAGAAGTTTACATACACTAAGTTCGACTCCTCTGCAGAATGCGGCGATGTTTCGGTAAGGGG
TCCGCTATCTAGTAGGCCCAGCTGGTTCTTTCCGCCTCAGAAGCCATAGAGCCCACCGCATCCCCAGCAT
GCCTGCTATTGTCTTCCCAATCCTCCCCCTTGCTGTCCTGCCCCACCCCACCCCCCAGAATAGAATGACA
CCTACTCAGACAATGCGATGCAATTTCCTCATTTTATTAGGAAAGGACAGTGGGAGTGGCACCTTCCAGG
GTCAAGGAAGGCACGGGGGAGGGGCAAACAACAGATGGCTGGCAACTAGAAGGCACAGTCGAGGCTGATC
AGCGAGCTCTAGAGAATTGATCCCCAAGCTTGGCCTGACAGGCCTTCGAATTAGAGAGAAGGAAAGACGC
AACCAGGAAGCCCACCAAGAGAAAGAGGCATTTCCTGAAAAGATTCCCCTTTTTGGAGAGCCCTACAAGG
TATTTACTGAACACTAGACATTGAAGTCCTGATTTATCACAATGTTGAACCCTATGATGAAACAATTCAG
TATAATTGAGTTCGAAACTCGAGCCATGGTGGCCTCAGAGGCCAGCTTGGGGTAGTTTTCACGACACCTT
AAATGGAAGAAAAAAACTTTGAACCACTGTCTGAGGCTTGAGAATGAACCAAGATCCAAACTCAAAAAGG
GCAAATTCCAAGGAGAATTACATCAAGTGCCAAGCTGGCCTAACTTCAGTCTCCACCCACTCAGTATGGG
GAAACTCCATCGCATAAAACCCCTCCCCCCAACCTAAAGACGACGTACTCCAAAAGCTCGAGAACTAATC
GAGGTGCCTGGACGGCGCCCGGTACTCCGTGGAGTCACATGAAGCGACGGCTGAGGACGGAAAGGCCCTT
TTCCTTTGTGTGGGTGACTCACCCGCCCGCTCTCCCGAGCGCCGCGTCCTCCATTTTGAGCTCCCTGCAG
CAGGGCCGGGAAGCGGCCATCTTTCCGCTCACGCAACTGGTGCCGACCGGGCCAGCCTTGCCGCCCAGGG
CGGGGCGATACACGGCGGCGCGAGGCCAGGCACCAGAGCAGGCCGGCCAGCTTGAGACTACCCCCGTCCG
ATTCTCGGTGGCCGCGCTCGCAGGCCCCGCCTCGCCGAACATGTGCGCTGGGACGCACGGGCCCCGTCGC
CGCCCGCGGCCCCAAAAACCGAAATACCAGTGTGCAGATCTTGGCCCGCATTTACAAGACTATCTTGCCA
GAAAAAAAGCGTCGCAGCAGGTCATCAAAAATTTTAAATGGCTAGAGACTTATCGAAAGCAGCGAGACAG
GCGCGAAGGTGCCACCAGATTCGCACGCGGCGGCCCCAGCGCCCAGGCCAAGCCTCAACTCAAGCACGAG
GCGAAGGGGCTCCTTAAGCGCAAGGCCTCGAACTCTCCCACCCACTTCCAACCCGAAGCTCGGGATCAAG
AATCACGTACTGCAGCCAGGGGCGTGGAAGTAATTCAAGGCACGCAAGGGCCATAACCCGTAAAGAGGCC
AGGCCCGCGGGAACCACACACGGCACTTACCTGTGTTCTGGCGGCAAACCCGTTGCGAAAAAGAACGTTC
ACGGCGACTACTGCACTTATATACGGTTCTCCCCCACCCTCGGGAAAAAGGCGGAGCCAGTACACGACAT
CACTTTCCCAGTTTACCCCGCGCCACCTTCTCTAGGCACCGGTTCAATTGCCGACCCCTCCCCCCAACTT
CTCGGGGACTGTGGGCGATGTGCGCTCTGCCCACTGACGGGCACCGGAGCCTCTAGGCGAGACCCTGTCT
CACAAAATAAAGTAAGCCCGGACTGAGTGCGGAAAGGCGGGCCTGGCGGGTCTGGTCTCCCCATGCGGGC
CACCAGAGGCCCTGCAGCCTTCAGTCGCTTGAAGGGGTAATGGCGCTTCCACTCACAAACATGGCGGACA
GAGCGTGTGAACGAGATGAACAGCCCCTCAAAAATATGGCCGCCGAGGCTGGACGGCCGTGCCCCAGCAG
CACCGCCTCCGCGCCCCACGTGATCTCTCGCCGGGCACAGCGCTGACCGCGGAGGTCCAACCGGAAGAAT
GTCCGGATTGGACATTCGGAAGAGGGCCCGCCTTCCCTGGGGAATCTCTGCGCACGCGCAGAACGCTTCG
ACCAATGAAAACACAGGAAGCCGTCCGCGCAACCGCGTTGCGTCACTTCTGCCGCCCCTGTTTCAAGGTA
TATAGCCGTAGACGGAACTTCGCCTTTCTCTCGGCCTTAGCGCCATTTTTTTGGGTGAGTGTTTTTTGGT
TCCTGCGTTGGGATTCCGTGTACAATCCATAGACATCTGACCTCGGCACTTAGCATCATCACAGCAAACT
AACTGTAGCCTTTCTCTCTTTCCCTGTAGAAACCTCTGCACCTGAGGCCACCATGAGCGAGCTGATTAAG
GAGAACATGCACATGAAGCTGTACATGGAGGGCACCGTGGACAACCATCACTTCAAGTGCACATCCGAGG
GCGAAGGCAAGCCCTACGAGGGCACCCAGACCATGAGAATCAAGGTGGTCGAGGGCGGCCCTCTCCCCTT
CGCCTTCGACATCCTGGCTACTAGCTTCCTCTACGGCAGCAAGACCTTCATCAACCACACCCAGGGCATC
CCCGACTTCTTCAAGCAGTCCTTCCCTGAGGGCTTCACATGGGAGAGAGTCACCACATACGAAGACGGGG
GCGTGCTGACCGCTACCCAGGACACCAGCCTCCAGGACGGCTGCCTCATCTACAACGTCAAGATCAGAGG
GGTGAACTTCACATCCAACGGCCCTGTGATGCAGAAGAAAACACTCGGCTGGGAGGCCTTCACCGAGACG
CTGTACCCCGCTGACGGCGGCCTGGAAGGCAGAAACGACATGGCCCTGAAGCTCGTGGGCGGGAGCCATC
TGATCGCAAACATCAAGACCACATATAGATCCAAGAAACCCGCTAAGAACCTCAAGATGCCTGGCGTCTA
CTATGTGGACTACAGACTGGAAAGAATCAAGGAGGCCAACAACGAGACCTACGTCGAGCAGCACGAGGTG
GCAGTGGCCAGATACTGCGACCTCCCTAGCAAACTGGGGCACAAGCTGAACGGCAGTGGAGCTACTAACT
TCAGCCTGCTGAAGCAGGCTGGTGACGTCGAGGAGAATCCTGGCCCCATGGCCATGCCTTTGTCTCAAGA
AGAATCCACCCTCATTGAAAGAGCAACGGCTACAATCAACAGCATCCCCATCTCTGAAGACTACAGCGTC
GCCAGCGCAGCTCTCTCTAGCGACGGCCGCATCTTCACTGGTGTCAATGTATATCATTTTACTGGGGGAC
CTTGTGCAGAACTCGTGGTGCTGGGCACTGCTGCTGCTGCGGCAGCTGGCAACCTGACTTGTATCGTCGC
GATCGGAAATGAGAACAGGGGCATCTTGAGCCCCTGCGGACGGTGCCGACAGGTGCTTCTCGATCTGCAT
CCTGGGATCAAAGCCATAGTGAAGGACAGTGATGGACAGCCGACGGCAGTTGGGATTCGTGAATTGCTGC
CCTCTGGTTATGTGTGGGAGGGCTAATTCGAAGGCCTGTCGTGAATTCACTCCTCAGGTGCAGGCTGCCT
ATCAGAAGGTGGTGGCTGGTGTGGCCAATGCCCTGGCTCACAAATACCACTGAGATCTTTTTCCCTCTGC
CAAAAATTATGGGGACATCATGAAGCCCCTTGAGCATCTGACTTCTGGCTAATAAAGGAAATTTATTTTC
ATTGCAATAGTGTGTTGGAATTTTTTGTGTCTCTCACTCGGAAGGACATATGGGAGGGCAAATCATTTAA
AACATCAGAATGAGTATTTGGTTTAGAGTTTGGCAACATATGCCATATGCTGGCTGCCATGAACTAGCTA
CTCGGGACCCCTTACCGAAACATCGCCGCATTCTGCAGAGGAGTCGAGTGTATGTAAACTTCTGACCCAC
TGGGAATGTGATGAAAGAAATAAAAGCTGAAATGAATCATTCTCTCTACTATTATTCTGATATTTCACAT
TCTTAAAATAAAGTGGTGATCCTAACTGACCTAAGACAGGGAATTTTTACTAGGATTAAATGTCAGGAAT
TGTGAAAAAGTGAGTTTAAATGTATTTGGCTAAGGTGTATGTAAACTTCCGACTTCAACTGTATAGGGAT
CCGCTTCCTCGCTCACTGACTCGCTGCGCTCGGTCGTTCGGCTGCGGCGAGCGGTATCAGCTCACTCAAA
GGCGGTAATACGGTTATCCACAGAATCAGGGGATAACGCAGGAAAGAACATGTGAGCAAAAGGCCAGCAA
AAGGCCAGGAACCGTAAAAAGGCCGCGTTGCTGGCGTTTTTCCATAGGCTCCGCCCCCCTGACGAGCATC
ACAAAAATCGACGCTCAAGTCAGAGGTGGCGAAACCCGACAGGACTATAAAGATACCAGGCGTTTCCCCC
TGGAAGCTCCCTCGTGCGCTCTCCTGTTCCGACCCTGCCGCTTACCGGATACCTGTCCGCCTTTCTCCCT
TCGGGAAGCGTGGCGCTTTCTCATAGCTCACGCTGTAGGTATCTCAGTTCGGTGTAGGTCGTTCGCTCCA
AGCTGGGCTGTGTGCACGAACCCCCCGTTCAGCCCGACCGCTGCGCCTTATCCGGTAACTATCGTCTTGA
GTCCAACCCGGTAAGACACGACTTATCGCCACTGGCAGCAGCCACTGGTAACAGGATTAGCAGAGCGAGG
TATGTAGGCGGTGCTACAGAGTTCTTGAAGTGGTGGCCTAACTACGGCTACACTAGAAGAACAGTATTTG
GTATCTGCGCTCTGCTGAAGCCAGTTACCTTCGGAAAAAGAGTTGGTAGCTCTTGATCCGGCAAACAAAC
CACCGCTGGTAGCGGTGGTTTTTTTGTTTGCAAGCAGCAGATTACGCGCAGAAAAAAAGGATCTCAAGAA
GATCCTTTGATCTTTTCTACGGGGTCTGACGCTCAGTGGAACGAAAACTCACGTTAAGGGATTTTGGTCA
TGAGATTATCAAAAAGGATCTTCACCTAGATCCTTTTAAATTAAAAATGAAGTTTTAAATCAATCTAAAG
TATATATGAGTAAACTTGGTCTGACAGTTACCAATGCTTAATCAGTGAGGCACCTATCTCAGCGATCTGT
CTATTTCGTTCATCCATAGTTGCCTGACTCCCCGTCGTGTAGATAACTACGATACGGGAGGGCTTACCAT
CTGGCCCCAGTGCTGCAATGATACCGCGAGACCCACGCTCACCGGCTCCAGATTTATCAGCAATAAACCA
GCCAGCCGGAAGGGCCGAGCGCAGAAGTGGTCCTGCAACTTTATCCGCCTCCATCCAGTCTATTAATTGT
TGCCGGGAAGCTAGAGTAAGTAGTTCGCCAGTTAATAGTTTGCGCAACGTTGTTGCCATTGCTACAGGCA
TCGTGGTGTCACGCTCGTCGTTTGGTATGGCTTCATTCAGCTCCGGTTCCCAACGATCAAGGCGAGTTAC
ATGATCCCCCATGTTGTGCAAAAAAGCGGTTAGCTCCTTCGGTCCTCCGATCGTTGTCAGAAGTAAGTTG
GCCGCAGTGTTATCACTCATGGTTATGGCAGCACTGCATAATTCTCTTACTGTCATGCCATCCGTAAGAT
GCTTTTCTGTGACTGGTGAGTACTCAACCAAGTCATTCTGAGAATAGTGTATGCGGCGACCGAGTTGCTC
TTGCCCGGCGTCAATACGGGATAATACCGCGCCACATAGCAGAACTTTAAAAGTGCTCATCATTGGAAAA
CGTTCTTCGGGGCGAAAACTCTCAAGGATCTTACCGCTGTTGAGATCCAGTTCGATGTAACCCACTCGTG
CACCCAACTGATCTTCAGCATCTTTTACTTTCACCAGCGTTTCTGGGTGAGCAAAAACAGGAAGGCAAAA
TGCCGCAAAAAAGGGAATAAGGGCGACACGGAAATGTTGAATACTCATACTCTTCCTTTTTCAATATTAT
TGAAGCATTTATCAGGGTTATTGTCTCATGAGCGGATACATATTTGAATGTATTTAGAAAAATAAACAAA
TAGGGGTTCCGCGCACATTTCCCCGAAAAGTGCCACCTGATGCGGTGTGAAATACCGCACAGATGCGTAA
GGAGAAAATACCGCATCAGGAAATTGTAAGCGTTAATATTTTGTTAAAATT
Features (pLannotate 1.2.2; 12 found; start..end, strand, type, name):
    299..320     -  promoter       SV40 promoter (fragment): SV40 enhancer and early promoter
    324..548     -  polyA_signal   bGH poly(A) signal: bovine growth hormone polyadenylation signal
    829..2010    -  promoter       EF-1α promoter: strong constitutive promoter for human elongation factor EF-1α
   2643..3341    +  CDS            TagBFP: TagBFP is a basic (constitutively fluorescent) blue fluorescent protein published in 2008, derived from Entacmaea quadricolor. It is reported to be a very rapidly-maturing monomer with very low acid sensitivity.
   3414..3803    +  CDS            bsd: BSD_ASPTE - Experimental evidence at protein level: Swiss-Prot protein existence level 1. Catalyzes the deamination of the cytosine moiety of the antibiotics blasticidin S, cytomycin and acetylblasticidin S. From Aspergillus terreus.
   3820..3900    +  CDS            HBB (fragment): HBB_PONPY - Experimental evidence at transcript level: Swiss-Prot protein existence level 2. Involved in oxygen transport from the lung to the various peripheral tissues. From Pongo pygmaeus (Bornean orangutan).
   3971..4026    +  polyA_signal   β-globin poly(A) signal: rabbit β-globin polyadenylation signal (Gil and Proudfoot, 1987)
   4589..5177    -  rep_origin     ori: high-copy-number ColE1/pMB1/pBR322/pUC origin of replication
   5348..6208    -  CDS            AmpR: β-lactamase; bla; confers resistance to ampicillin, carbenicillin, and related antibiotics
   6209..6313    -  promoter       AmpR promoter: bla
   6340..6390    +  misc_feature   bom (fragment): basis of mobility region from pBR322
   6391..6421    -  rep_origin     M13 ori (fragment): M13 bacteriophage origin of replication; arrow indicates direction of (+) strand synthesis
