[The description below was written by a language model from this plasmid's Addgene catalogue record and pLannotate feature annotations shown in this document.]
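Description:
pSBbi-BB is an empty Sleeping Beauty transposon backbone for mammalian expression, built on pUC19 and intended for generating stable transgenic cell lines. In bacteria it is maintained as a high-copy plasmid through the ColE1/pUC origin and selected with ampicillin via the β-lactamase gene and its native promoter. Short fragments of a pBR322 bom region and an M13 origin are also annotated in the backbone.

The payload is a constitutive bidirectional expression unit listed as EF1a/RPBSA. On one side, the EF-1α promoter points toward an SfiI cloning site, currently occupied by filler DNA, where a gene of interest is inserted; transcripts from this arm end at the bovine growth hormone polyadenylation signal. On the opposite side, the RPBSA promoter is recorded as driving TagBFP and the Aspergillus terreus blasticidin S deaminase gene (bsd), followed by a β-globin-derived segment and the rabbit β-globin poly(A) signal. The two coding sequences lie close together on the same strand, but the record does not state how they are linked. Cells that have integrated the cassette can therefore be both enriched with blasticidin and tracked by blue fluorescence, independently of the cloned gene.

The automated feature table does not annotate the RPBSA promoter, the SfiI sites, or the Sleeping Beauty inverted repeats that the catalogue description implies flank the cassette, so their positions cannot be given from this record. No transposase is encoded here, so mobilisation into the genome would depend on Sleeping Beauty transposase supplied separately.
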