Addgene plasmid #60521: pSBbi-BB
Purpose: (Empty Backbone) SB-transposon with constitutive bi-directional promoter, one side: SfiI cloning site for GOI (contains filler DNA), other side: BFP and blasticidin resistance gene
Depositing lab: Eric Kowarz. Depositing organization: Goethe-Universitaet Frankfurt am Main. Publication: Optimized Sleeping Beauty transposons rapidly generate stable transgenic cell lines. Kowarz E, Loescher D, Marschalek R. Biotechnol J. 2015 Feb 4. doi: 10.1002/biot.201400821. PubMed 25650551.
Backbone
  Vector backbone: pUC19
  Backbone size (bp): 2021
  Vector type: Mammalian Expression ; Transposon
  Promoter: EF1a/RPBSA
  Selectable markers: Blasticidin
Growth in bacteria
  Bacterial resistance: Ampicillin, 100 μg/mL
  Growth temperature: 37°C
  Growth strain: Top10
  Copy number: High Copy
Gene/Insert
  Cloning method: Restriction Enzyme
  Sequencing primers: 5′ GCCTCAGACAGTGGTTCAAAG; 3′ AGGCACAGTCGAGGCTGAT
Terms and licenses: Academic/Nonprofit Terms; Industry Terms: Not Available to Industry
How to cite: pSBbi-BB was a gift from Eric Kowarz (Addgene plasmid # 60521 ; http://n2t.net/addgene:60521 ; RRID:Addgene_60521)
