>Addgene plasmid #60521 | pSBbi-BB | addgene partial sequence | sequence record 100512 | BGH-rev 5'-TAGAAGGCACAGTCGAGG-3'
GCTTGGCCTGACAGGCCTTCGAATTAGTGAGAAGGAAAGACGCAACCAGGAAGCCCACCAAGAGAAAGAG
GCATTTCCTGAAAAGATTCCCCTTTTTGGAGAGCCCTACAAGGTATTTACTGAACACTAGACATTGAAGT
CCTGATTTATCACAATGTTGAACCCTATGATGAAACAATTCAGTATAATTGAGTTCGAAACTCGAGCCAT
GGTGGCCTCAGAGGCCAGCTTGGGGTAGTTTTCACGACACCTTAAATGGAAGAAAAAAACTTTGAACCAC
TGTCTGAGGCTTGAGAATGAACCAAGATCCAAACTCAAAAAGGGCAAATTCCAAGGAGAATTACATCAAG
TGCCAAGCTGGCCTAACTTCAGTCTCCACCCACTCAGTATGGGGAAACTCCATCGCATAAAACCCCTCCC
CCCAACCTAAAGACGACGTACTCCAAAAGCTCGAGAACTAATCGAGGTGCCTGGACGGCGCCCGGTACTC
CGTGGAGTCACATGAAGCGACGGCTGAGGACGGAAAGGCCCTTTTCCTTTGTGTGGGTGACTCACCCGCC
CGCTCTCCCGAGCGCCGCGTCCTCCATTTTGAGCTCCCTGCAGCAGGGCCGGGAAGCGGCCATCTTTCCG
CTCACGCAACTGGTGCCGACCGGGCCAGCCTTGCCGCCCAGGGCGGGGCGATACACGGCGGCGCGAGGCC
AGGCACCAGAGCAGGCCGGCCAGCTTGAGACTACCCCCGTCCGATTCTCGGTGGCCGCGCTCGCAGGCCC
CGCCTCGCCGAACATGTGCGCTGGGACGCACGGGCCCCGTCGCCGCCCGCGG
