>Addgene plasmid #60521 | pSBbi-BB | addgene partial sequence | sequence record 100513 | blast-R 5'-gctctttcaatgagggtgga-3'
TCCATAGACATCTGACCTCGGCACTTAGCATCATCACAGCAAACTAACTGTAGCCTTTCTCTCTTTCCCT
GTAGAAACCTCTGCACCTGAGGCCACCATGAGCGAGCTGATTAAGGAGAACATGCACATGAAGCTGTACA
TGGAGGGCACCGTGGACAACCATCACTTCAAGTGCACATCCGAGGGCGAAGGCAAGCCCTACGAGGGCAC
CCAGACCATGAGAATCAAGGTGGTCGAGGGCGGCCCTCTCCCCTTCGCCTTCGACATCCTGGCTACTAGC
TTCCTCTACGGCAGCAAGACCTTCATCAACCACACCCAGGGCATCCCCGACTTCTTCAAGCAGTCCTTCC
CTGAGGGCTTCACATGGGAGAGAGTCACCACATACGAAGACGGGGGCGTGCTGACCGCTACCCAGGACAC
CAGCCTCCAGGACGGCTGCCTCATCTACAACGTCAAGATCAGAGGGGTGAACTTCACATCCAACGGCCCT
GTGATGCAGAAGAAAACACTCGGCTGGGAGGCCTTCACCGAGACGCTGTACCCCGCTGACGGCGGCCTGG
AAGGCAGAAACGACATGGCCCTGAAGCTCGTGGGCGGGAGCCATCTGATCGCAAACATCAAGACCACATA
TAGATCCAAGAAACCCGCTAAGAACCTCAAGATGCCTGGCGTCTACTATGTGGACTACAGACTGGAAAGA
ATCAAGGAGGCCAACAACGAGACCTACGTCGAGCAGCACGAGGTGGCAGTGGCCAGATACTGCGACCTCC
CTAGCAAACTGGGGCACAAGCTGAACGGCAGTGGAGCTACTAACTTCAGCCTGCTGAAGCAGGCTGGTGA
CGTCGAGGAGAATCCTGG
